>Addgene plasmid #73549 | shNTC | addgene partial sequence | sequence record 142935 | pLXSN5 5'-CCCTTGAACCTCCTCGTTCGACC-3'
GCCCTCACTCCTTCTCTAGGCGCCGGAATTAGATCTCTCGACTAGGGATAACAGGGTAATTGTTTGAATG
AGGCTTCAGTACTTTACAGAATCGTTGCCTGCACATCTTGGAAACACTTGCTGGGATTACTTCTTCAGGT
TAACCCAACAGAAGGCTCGAGAAGGTATATGCTGTTGACAGTGAGCGATAGCGACTAAACACATCAATTT
AGTGAAGCCACAGATGTAAATTGATGTGTTTAGTCGCTAGTGCCTACTGCCTCGGAATTCAAGGGGCTAC
TTTAGGAGCAATTATCTTGTTTACTAAAACTGAATACCTTGCTATCTCTTTGATACATTTTTACAAAGCT
GAATTAAAATGGTATAAATTAAATCACTTTTTTCAATTCTACCGGGTAGGGGAGGCGCTTTTCCCAAGGC
AGTCTGGAGCATGCGCTTTAGCAGCCCCGCTGGGCACTTGGCGCTACACAAGTGGCCTCTGGCCTCGCAC
ACATTCCACATCCACCGGTAGGCGCCAACCGGCTCCGTTCTTTGGTGGCCCCTTCGCGCCACCTTCTACT
CCTCCCCTAGTCAGGAAGTTCCCCCCCGCCCCGCAGCTCGCGTCGTGCAGGACGTGACAAATGGAAGTAG
CACGTCTCACTAGTCTCGTGCAGATGGACAGCACCGCTGAGCAATGGAAGCGGGTAGGCCTTTGGGGCAG
CGGCCAATAGCAGCTTTGCTCCTTCGCTTTCTGGGCTCAGAGGCTGGGAAGGGGTGGGTCCGGGGGCGGG
CTCAGGGGCGGGCTCAGGGGCGGGGCGGGCGCCCGAAGGTCCTCCGGAGGCCCGGCATTCTGCACGCTTC
AAAAGCGCACGTCTGCCGCGCTGTTCTCCTCTTCCCTCATCTCCGGGCCTTTCGACCCTGCAGCCCCAAG
C
