>Addgene plasmid #73549 | shNTC | addgene partial sequence | sequence record 142937 | MSCV-rev 5'-CAGCGGGGCTGCTAAAGCGCATGC-3'
AGAATTGAAAAAAGTGATTTAATTTATACCATTTTAATTCAGCTTTGTAAAAATGTATCAAAGAGATAGC
AAGGTATTCAGTTTTAGTAAACAAGATAATTGCTCCTAAAGTAGCCCCTTGAATTCCGAGGCAGTAGGCA
CTAGCGACTAAACACATCAATTTACATCTGTGGCTTCACTAAATTGATGTGTTTAGTCGCTATCGCTCAC
TGTCAACAGCATATACCTTCTCGAGCCTTCTGTTGGGTTAACCTGAAGAAGTAATCCCAGCAAGTGTTTC
CAAGATGTGCAGGCAACGATTCTGTAAAGTACTGAAGCCTCATTCAAACAATTACCCTGTTATCCCTAGT
CGAGAGATCTAATTCCGGCGCCTAGAGAAGGAGTGAGGGCTGGATAAAGGGAGGATCGAGGCGGGGTCGA
ACGAGGAGGTTCAAGGGGGAGAGACGGGGCGGATGGAGGAAGAGGAGGCGGAGGCTTAGGGTGTACAAAG
GGCTTGACCCAGGGAGGGGGGTCAAAAGCCAAGGCTTCCCAGGTCACGATGTAGGGGACCTGGTCTGGGT
GTCCATGCGGGCCAGGTGAAAAGACCTTGATCTTAACCTGGGTGATGAGGTCTCGGTTAAAGGTGCCGTC
TCGCGGCCATCCGACGTT
