>Addgene plasmid #73549 | shNTC | depositor partial sequence | sequence record 142938 | Sequence of miR30 context with non-targeting shRNA (hairpin shRNA cloned between XhoI/EcoRI)
TGTTTGAATGAGGCTTCAGTACTTTACAGAATCGTTGCCTGCACATCTTGGAAACACTTGCTGGGATTAC
TTCTTCAGGTTAACCCAACAGAAGGCTCGAGAAGGTATATGCTGTTGACAGTGAGCGATAGCGACTAAAC
ACATCAATTTAGTGAAGCCACAGATGTAAATTGATGTGTTTAGTCGCTAGTGCCTACTGCCTCGGAATTC
AAGGGGCTACTTTAGGAGCAATTATCTTGTTTACTAAAACTGAATACCTTGCTATCTCTTTGATACATTT
TTACAAAGCTGAATTAAAATGGTATAAATTAAATCACTTTTTT
