[The description below was written by a language model from this plasmid's Addgene catalogue record.]
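Description:
shNTC is a retroviral shRNA control plasmid built in the pMLP backbone, an MSCV-based vector that expresses short hairpins embedded in a miR-30 microRNA context. It is maintained in bacteria as a high-copy plasmid under ampicillin selection. For mammalian work it is classed as a retroviral expression vector, so the region between the viral long terminal repeats is intended to be packaged into retroviral particles and integrated into the genome of target cells. Transduced cells can then be selected with puromycin. No feature table accompanies the record, so the promoter driving the puromycin marker, any additional reporter, and the exact arrangement of elements in the backbone are not stated.

The insert is a non-targeting control hairpin, placed between XhoI and EcoRI sites that both remain intact after cloning. This is the usual position for exchanging hairpins within a miR-30 scaffold. Transcription is driven by the retroviral LTR, a Pol II promoter. The hairpin is therefore produced as part of a longer primary transcript that resembles a natural microRNA precursor and is processed by the endogenous microRNA machinery into a mature small RNA. The species field lists human, which fits its use in human cells, although the hairpin is described as having no intended target and its sequence is not given in the record.

The construct serves as the negative control for gene-specific shRNAs carried in the same pMLP vector. It accounts for the effects of retroviral infection, puromycin selection and engagement of the RNAi pathway. The associated publication concerns a CDK4/6-dependent mechanism protecting cancer cells from PML-induced senescence.
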