Addgene plasmid #73549: shNTC
Purpose: Non-targeting control shRNA cloned in retroviral vector pMLP (MSCV-based vector expressing shRNA in a mir30 context).
Depositing lab: Gerardo Ferbeyre. Depositing organization: University of Montreal. Publication: A CDK4/6-Dependent Epigenetic Mechanism Protects Cancer Cells from PML-induced Senescence. Acevedo M, Vernier M, Mignacca L, Lessard F, Huot G, Moiseeva O, Bourdeau V, Ferbeyre G. Cancer Res. 2016 Jun 1;76(11):3252-64. doi: 10.1158/0008-5472.CAN-15-2347. Epub 2016 Mar 29. PubMed 27206849.
Backbone
  Vector backbone: pMLP
  Vector type: Mammalian Expression, Retroviral
  Selectable markers: Puromycin
Growth in bacteria
  Bacterial resistance: Ampicillin, 100 μg/mL
  Growth temperature: 37°C
  Growth strain: NEB Stable
  Copy number: High Copy
Gene/Insert
  Gene/Insert name: shNTC
  gRNA/shRNA sequence: shNTC
  Species: H. sapiens (human)
  Promoter: LTR
  Cloning method: Restriction Enzyme; 5′ cloning site XhoI (not destroyed); 3′ cloning site EcoRI (not destroyed)
  Sequencing primers: 5′ cccttgaacctcctcGttcgac; 3′ CTTCGCGCCACCTTCTACTCCT
Terms and licenses: Academic/Nonprofit Terms; Industry Terms: Not Available to Industry
How to cite: shNTC was a gift from Gerardo Ferbeyre (Addgene plasmid # 73549 ; http://n2t.net/addgene:73549 ; RRID:Addgene_73549)
